Addgene plasmid #19652: pGC309
Depositing lab: Jane Hubbard. Depositing organization: NYU Grossman School of Medicine. Publication: A "FLP-Out" system for controlled gene expression in Caenorhabditis elegans. Voutev R, Hubbard EJ. Genetics. 2008 Sep;180(1):103-19. doi: 10.1534/genetics.108.090274. PubMed 18723890.
Backbone
  Vector backbone: pGC296
  Vector type: Worm Expression ; FLP/FRT
Growth in bacteria
  Bacterial resistance: Ampicillin, 100 μg/mL
  Growth temperature: 37°C
  Growth strain: DH5alpha
  Copy number: High Copy
Gene/Insert
  Gene/Insert name: <*iA-1xNLS-tdimer2(12)::let-858(3’)
  Species: C. elegans (nematode), S. cerevisiae (budding yeast); Discosoma sp.
  Tag / fusion protein: 1xNLS (N terminal on insert)
  Cloning method: Restriction Enzyme
  Sequencing primers: 5′ M13R
Terms and licenses: Academic/Nonprofit Terms; Industry Terms: Not Available to Industry
How to cite: pGC309 was a gift from Jane Hubbard (Addgene plasmid # 19652 ; http://n2t.net/addgene:19652 ; RRID:Addgene_19652)
