[The description below was written by a language model from this plasmid's Addgene catalogue record and pLannotate feature annotations shown in this document.]
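Description:
pGC309 is a 4.7 kb C. elegans expression plasmid built on the pGC296 backbone and belonging to a "FLP-Out" toolkit for recombinase-controlled gene expression in the worm. It is propagated in E. coli as a high-copy plasmid from a ColE1/pUC-type origin and selected with ampicillin through the bla (AmpR) gene and its own promoter. The remaining bacterial annotations are backbone remnants from pUC/pBluescript-type cloning vectors: fragments of rop, bom and lacI, the CAP site, the lac promoter and operator, and partial multiple cloning sites.

The payload is a single FRT site, the target of the yeast 2μ FLP recombinase, annotated on the minus strand. It lies upstream of an open reading frame for tdimer2(12), a tandem-dimer orange-red fluorescent protein derived from Discosoma DsRed. According to the catalogue entry, the reporter carries one N-terminal nuclear localisation signal and is followed by the let-858 3′ region, a commonly used C. elegans 3′ UTR. Neither of these elements, nor the "iA" element in the insert name, is separately annotated in the feature table. They presumably fall in the unannotated stretches flanking the coding sequence.

No worm promoter is recorded or annotated, and only one FRT is present. The plasmid therefore appears to be a modular component, the FRT-preceded downstream reporter half of a FLP-Out cassette, rather than a complete expression construct. In that type of design, FLP excises an FRT-flanked upstream segment and so brings a promoter next to the downstream gene. Here that would switch on nuclear red fluorescence in cells where FLP has acted, although the record does not state how the final cassette is assembled.
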