Features (pLannotate 1.2.2; 13 found; start..end, strand, type, name):
      1..30      -  misc_feature   MCS (fragment): pUC18/19 multiple cloning site
     46..62      -  misc_feature   MCS (fragment): pBluescript multiple cloning site
     78..125     -  protein_bind   FRT: FLP-mediated recombination occurs in the 8-bp core sequence TCTAGAAA (Turan and Bode, 2011). FLP recombinase from the Saccharomyces cerevisiae 2μ plasmid
    244..1635    +  CDS            tdimer2(12): tdimer2(12) is a basic (constitutively fluorescent) orange fluorescent protein published in 2002, derived from Discosoma sp.. It has low acid sensitivity.
   2118..2153    +  CDS            rop (fragment): Rop protein, which maintains plasmids at low copy number; rop
   2255..2354    +  misc_feature   bom (fragment): basis of mobility region from pBR322
   2452..2556    +  promoter       AmpR promoter: bla
   2557..3417    +  CDS            AmpR: β-lactamase; bla; confers resistance to ampicillin, carbenicillin, and related antibiotics
   3588..4176    +  rep_origin     ori: high-copy-number ColE1/pMB1/pBR322/pUC origin of replication
   4359..4451    +  CDS            lacI (fragment): lac repressor; lacI; The lac repressor binds to the lac operator to inhibit transcription in E. coli. This inhibition can be relieved by adding lactose or isopropyl-β-D-thiogalactopyranoside (IPTG).
   4464..4485    +  protein_bind   CAP binding site: CAP binding activates transcription in the presence of cAMP. E. coli catabolite activator protein
   4500..4530    +  promoter       lac promoter: promoter for the E. coli lac operon
   4538..4554    +  protein_bind   lac operator: The lac repressor binds to the lac operator to inhibit transcription in E. coli. This inhibition can be relieved by adding lactose or isopropyl-β-D-thiogalactopyranoside (IPTG). lac repressor encoded by lacI
>Addgene plasmid #19652 | pGC309 | depositor full sequence | sequence record 9284 | Author sequence
AAGCTTGCATGCCTGCAGGTCGACTCTAGACCGCGGTTTTGGCGCGGATCCACTAGTTCTAGCTTCAAAA
GCGCTCTGAAGTTCCTATACTTTCTAGAGAATAGGAACTTCGGAATAGGAACTTCAAGATCCCCGGGGTA
TGTTTCGAATGATACTAACATAACATAGAACATTTTCAGGAGCTCAGAAAAAATGACTGCTCCAAAGAAG
AAGCGTAAGGTACCGGTAGACGATAAGGATCCGATGGTGGCCTCCTCCGAGGACGTCATCAAAGAGTTCA
TGCGCTTCAAGGTGCGCATGGAGGGCTCCGTGAACGGCCACGAGTTCGAGATCGAGGGCGAGGGCGAGGG
CCGCCCCTACGAGGGCACCCAGACCGCCAAGCTGAAGGTGACCAAGGGCGGCCCCCTGCCCTTCGCCTGG
GACATCCTGTCCCCCCAGTTCCAGTACGGCTCCAAGGCGTACGTGAAGCACCCCGCCGACATCCCCGACT
ACAAGAAGCTGTCCTTCCCCGAGGGCTTCAAGTGGGAGCGCGTGATGAACTTCGAGGACGGCGGCGTGGT
GACCGTGACCCAGGACTCCTCCCTGCAGGACGGCACGCTGATCTACAAGGTGAAGTTCCGCGGCACCAAC
TTCCCCCCCGACGGCCCCGTAATGCAGAAGAAGACCATGGGCTGGGAGGCCTCCACCGAGCGCCTGTACC
CCCGCGACGGCGTGCTGAAGGGCGAGATCCACCAGGCCCTGAAGCTGAAGGACGGCGGCCACTACCTGGT
GGAGTTCAAGACCATCTACATGGCCAAGAAGCCCGTGCAGCTGCCCGGCTACTACTACGTGGACACCAAG
CTGGACATCACCTCCCACAACGAGGACTACACCATCGTGGAACAGTACGAGCGCTCCGAGGGCCGCCACC
ACCTGTTCCTGGGGCATGGCACCGGCAGCACCGGCAGCGGCAGCTCCGGCACCGCCTCCTCCGAGGACGT
CATCAAAGAGTTCATGCGCTTCAAGGTGCGCATGGAGGGCTCCGTGAACGGCCACGAGTTCGAGATCGAG
GGCGAGGGCGAGGGCCGCCCCTACGAGGGCACCCAGACCGCCAAGCTGAAGGTGACCAAGGGCGGCCCCC
TGCCCTTCGCCTGGGACATCCTGTCCCCCCAGTTCCAGTACGGCTCCAAGGCGTACGTGAAGCACCCCGC
CGACATCCCCGACTACAAGAAGCTGTCCTTCCCCGAGGGCTTCAAGTGGGAGCGCGTGATGAACTTCGAG
GACGGCGGCGTGGTGACCGTGACCCAGGACTCCTCCCTGCAGGACGGCACGCTGATCTACAAGGTGAAGT
TCCGCGGCACCAACTTCCCCCCCGACGGCCCCGTAATGCAGAAGAAGACCATGGGCTGGGAGGCCTCCAC
CGAGCGCCTGTACCCCCGCGACGGCGTGCTGAAGGGCGAGATCCACCAGGCCCTGAAGCTGAAGGACGGC
GGCCACTACCTGGTGGAGTTCAAGACCATCTACATGGCCAAGAAGCCCGTGCAGCTGCCCGGCTACTACT
ACGTGGACACCAAGCTGGACATCACCTCCCACAACGAGGACTACACCATCGTGGAACAGTACGAGCGCTC
CGAGGGCCGCCACCACCTGTTCCTGTAGGAATTCGCTAGCCGGCCATACAAGTAATCCGGATGATCGACG
CCAACGTCGTTGAATTTTCAAATTTTAAATACTGAATATTTGTTTTTTTTCCTATTATTTATTTATTCTC
TTTGTGTTTTTTTTCTTGCTTTCTAAAAAATTAATTCAATCCAAATCTAAACATGAGCGGTTTTTTTTCT
CTTTCCGTCTCCCAATTCGTATTCCGCTCCTCTCATCTGAACACAATGTGCAAGTTTATTTATCTTCTCG
CTTTCATTTCATTAGGACGTGGGGGGAATTGGTGGAAGGGGGAAACACACAAAAGGATGATGGAAATGAA
ATAAGGACACACAATATGCAACAACATTCAATTCAGAAATATGGAGGAAGGTTTAAAAGAAAACATAAAA
ATATATAGAGGAGGAAGGAAAACTAGTAAAAAATAAGCAAAGAAATTAGGCGAACGATGAGAATTGTCCT
CGCTTGGGCCCTTTCGTCTCGCGCGTTTCGGTGATGACGGTGAAAACCTCTGACACATGCAGCTCCCGGA
GACGGTCACAGCTTGTCTGTAAGCGGATGCCGGGAGCAGACAAGCCCGTCAGGGCGCGTCAGCGGGTGTT
GGCGGGTGTCGGGGCTGGCTTAACTATGCGGCATCAGAGCAGATTGTACTGAGAGTGCACCATATGCGGT
GTGAAATACCGCACAGATGCGTAAGGAGAAAATACCGCATCAGGCGGCCTTAAGGGCCTCGTGATACGCC
TATTTTTATAGGTTAATGTCATGATAATAATGGTTTCTTAGACGTCAGGTGGCACTTTTCGGGGAAATGT
GCGCGGAACCCCTATTTGTTTATTTTTCTAAATACATTCAAATATGTATCCGCTCATGAGACAATAACCC
TGATAAATGCTTCAATAATATTGAAAAAGGAAGAGTATGAGTATTCAACATTTCCGTGTCGCCCTTATTC
CCTTTTTTGCGGCATTTTGCCTTCCTGTTTTTGCTCACCCAGAAACGCTGGTGAAAGTAAAAGATGCTGA
AGATCAGTTGGGTGCACGAGTGGGTTACATCGAACTGGATCTCAACAGCGGTAAGATCCTTGAGAGTTTT
CGCCCCGAAGAACGTTTTCCAATGATGAGCACTTTTAAAGTTCTGCTATGTGGCGCGGTATTATCCCGTA
TTGACGCCGGGCAAGAGCAACTCGGTCGCCGCATACACTATTCTCAGAATGACTTGGTTGAGTACTCACC
AGTCACAGAAAAGCATCTTACGGATGGCATGACAGTAAGAGAATTATGCAGTGCTGCCATAACCATGAGT
GATAACACTGCGGCCAACTTACTTCTGACAACGATCGGAGGACCGAAGGAGCTAACCGCTTTTTTGCACA
ACATGGGGGATCATGTAACTCGCCTTGATCGTTGGGAACCGGAGCTGAATGAAGCCATACCAAACGACGA
GCGTGACACCACGATGCCTGTAGCAATGGCAACAACGTTGCGCAAACTATTAACTGGCGAACTACTTACT
CTAGCTTCCCGGCAACAATTAATAGACTGGATGGAGGCGGATAAAGTTGCAGGACCACTTCTGCGCTCGG
CCCTTCCGGCTGGCTGGTTTATTGCTGATAAATCTGGAGCCGGTGAGCGTGGGTCTCGCGGTATCATTGC
AGCACTGGGGCCAGATGGTAAGCCCTCCCGTATCGTAGTTATCTACACGACGGGGAGTCAGGCAACTATG
GATGAACGAAATAGACAGATCGCTGAGATAGGTGCCTCACTGATTAAGCATTGGTAACTGTCAGACCAAG
TTTACTCATATATACTTTAGATTGATTTAAAACTTCATTTTTAATTTAAAAGGATCTAGGTGAAGATCCT
TTTTGATAATCTCATGACCAAAATCCCTTAACGTGAGTTTTCGTTCCACTGAGCGTCAGACCCCGTAGAA
AAGATCAAAGGATCTTCTTGAGATCCTTTTTTTCTGCGCGTAATCTGCTGCTTGCAAACAAAAAAACCAC
CGCTACCAGCGGTGGTTTGTTTGCCGGATCAAGAGCTACCAACTCTTTTTCCGAAGGTAACTGGCTTCAG
CAGAGCGCAGATACCAAATACTGTCCTTCTAGTGTAGCCGTAGTTAGGCCACCACTTCAAGAACTCTGTA
GCACCGCCTACATACCTCGCTCTGCTAATCCTGTTACCAGTGGCTGCTGCCAGTGGCGATAAGTCGTGTC
TTACCGGGTTGGACTCAAGACGATAGTTACCGGATAAGGCGCAGCGGTCGGGCTGAACGGGGGGTTCGTG
CACACAGCCCAGCTTGGAGCGAACGACCTACACCGAACTGAGATACCTACAGCGTGAGCATTGAGAAAGC
GCCACGCTTCCCGAAGGGAGAAAGGCGGACAGGTATCCGGTAAGCGGCAGGGTCGGAACAGGAGAGCGCA
CGAGGGAGCTTCCAGGGGGAAACGCCTGGTATCTTTATAGTCCTGTCGGGTTTCGCCACCTCTGACTTGA
GCGTCGATTTTTGTGATGCTCGTCAGGGGGGCGGAGCCTATGGAAAAACGCCAGCAACGCGGCCTTTTTA
CGGTTCCTGGCCTTTTGCTGGCCTTTTGCTCACATGTTCTTTCCTGCGTTATCCCCTGATTCTGTGGATA
ACCGTATTACCGCCTTTGAGTGAGCTGATACCGCTCGCCGCAGCCGAACGACCGAGCGCAGCGAGTCAGT
GAGCGAGGAAGCGGAAGAGCGCCCAATACGCAAACCGCCTCTCCCCGCGCGTTGGCCGATTCATTAATGC
AGCTGGCACGACAGGTTTCCCGACTGGAAAGCGGGCAGTGAGCGCAACGCAATTAATGTGAGTTAGCTCA
CTCATTAGGCACCCCAGGCTTTACACTTTATGCTTCCGGCTCGTATGTTGTGTGGAATTGTGAGCGGATA
ACAATTTCACACAGGAAACAGCTATGACCATGATTACGCCAAGCTGTAAGTTTAAACATGATCTTACTAA
CTAACTATTCTCATTTAAATTTTCAGAGCTTAAAAATGGCTGAAATCACTCACAACGATGGATACGCTAA
CAACTTGGAAATGAAAT
