>Addgene plasmid #19652 | pGC309 | addgene partial sequence | sequence record 25477 | 19652 with M13R
TGATCTTACTAACTAACTATTCTCATTTAAATTTTCAGAGCTTAAAAATGGCTGAAATCACTCACAACGA
TGGATACGCTAACAACTTGGAAATGAAATAAGCTTGCATGCCTGCAGGTCGACTCTAGACCGCGGTTTTG
GCGCGGATCCACTAGTTCTAGCTTCAAAAGCGCTCTGAAGTTCCTATACTTTCTAGAGAATAGGAACTTC
GGAATAGGAACTTCAAGATCCCCGGGGTATGTTTCGAATGATACTAACATAACATAGAACATTTTCAGGA
GCTCAGAAAAAATGACTGCTCCAAAGAAGAAGCGTAAGGTACCGGTAGACGATAAGGATCCGATGGTGGC
CTCCTCCGAGGACGTCATCAAAGAGTTCATGCGCTTCAAGGTGCGCATGGAGGGCTCCGTGAACGGCCAC
GAGTTCGAGATCGAGGGCGAGGGCGAGGGCCGCCCCTACGAGGGCACCCAGACCGCCAAGCTGAAGGTGA
CCAAGGGCGGCCCCCTGCCCTTCGCCTGGGACATCCTGTCCCCCCAGTTCCAGTACGGCTCCAAGGCGTA
CGTGAAGCACCCCGCCGACATCCCCG
